Addgene plasmid #164794: pJEP229-Lenti-TRE3G-4xMyc-GluN2B-WPRE-pA
Purpose: pLenti vector backbone designed to express 4XMyc Tagged-GluN2B from a TRE3G promoter.
Depositing lab: Jonathan Ploski. Depositing organization: University of Texas at Dallas. Publication: The production of viral vectors designed to express large and difficult to express transgenes within neurons. Holehonnur R, Lella SK, Ho A, Luong JA, Ploski JE. Mol Brain. 2015 Feb 24;8:12. doi: 10.1186/s13041-015-0100-7. PubMed 25887710.
Backbone
  Vector backbone: pLenti7.3
  Backbone manufacturer: Invitrogen
  Vector type: Lentiviral
Growth in bacteria
  Bacterial resistance: Ampicillin, 100 μg/mL
  Growth temperature: Room Temperature
  Growth strain: NEB Stable
  Copy number: Unknown
Gene/Insert
  Gene/Insert name: GluN2B
  Tag / fusion protein: 4xMyc (N terminal on insert)
Terms and licenses: Academic/Nonprofit Terms; Industry Terms: Not Available to Industry
How to cite: pJEP229-Lenti-TRE3G-4xMyc-GluN2B-WPRE-pA was a gift from Jonathan Ploski (Addgene plasmid # 164794 ; http://n2t.net/addgene:164794 ; RRID:Addgene_164794)
