[The description below was written by a language model from this plasmid's Addgene catalogue record and pLannotate feature annotations shown in this document.]
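Description:
pJEP229-Lenti-TRE3G-4xMyc-GluN2B-WPRE-pA is an 11.1 kb lentiviral transfer plasmid built on the pLenti7.3 backbone and designed for tetracycline-regulated expression of an epitope-tagged NMDA receptor subunit. It is maintained in E. coli through a high-copy ColE1/pUC-type origin and selected with ampicillin via the bla gene. The backbone also carries an f1 origin, an SV40 origin, and remnants of a lac/lacZα cloning region flanked by T3 and T7 promoters. The record lists a recombination-deficient strain for propagation, consistent with the repeat-containing LTR architecture.

The viral portion follows a third-generation, self-inactivating layout. An RSV promoter replaces the U3 region of a truncated HIV-1 5' LTR to drive Tat-independent genomic RNA production in packaging cells. It is followed by the Ψ packaging signal with a partial gag sequence, the Rev response element for nuclear export, and the cPPT/CTS, which aids nuclear import of the preintegration complex. The ΔU3 3' LTR inactivates LTR promoter activity after integration, and an SV40 polyadenylation signal lies downstream.

Between these elements, a TRE3G promoter controls a roughly 4.6 kb open reading frame annotated as mouse Grin2b (GluN2B). According to the catalogue entry it carries an N-terminal 4xMyc tag, although the tag is not annotated separately in the feature table. A WPRE downstream enhances transcript stability and expression. TRE3G is active only when a Tet-On 3G-type transactivator is present, and this plasmid does not encode one, so it must be supplied separately. The associated work concerns viral vectors for delivering large, difficult-to-express transgenes to neurons.
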