Features (pLannotate 1.2.2; 25 found; start..end, strand, type, name):
      3..229     +  promoter       RSV promoter: Rous sarcoma virus enhancer/promoter
    230..410     +  LTR            5' LTR (truncated): truncated 5' long terminal repeat (LTR) from HIV-1
    457..582     +  misc_feature   HIV-1 Ψ: packaging signal of human immunodeficiency virus type 1
    566..929     +  CDS            HIV-1 gag (fragment): gag protein from human immunodeficiency virus 1; gag
   1075..1308    +  misc_feature   RRE: The Rev response element (RRE) of HIV-1 allows for Rev-dependent mRNA export from the nucleus to the cytoplasm.
   1685..1785    +  CDS            Rev (fragment): human immunodeficiency virus 1 (HIV-1) Rev protein; rev; enhances nuclear export of unspliced and incompletely spliced viral mRNAs
   1804..1921    +  misc_feature   cPPT/CTS: central polypurine tract and central termination sequence of HIV-1
   1959..2334    +  promoter       TRE3G promoter: 3rd-generation Tet-responsive promoter that can be activated by binding of Tet-On® 3G
   2350..6939    +  CDS            Grin2b: NMDE2_MOUSE - Experimental evidence at protein level: Swiss-Prot protein existence level 1. Component of NMDA receptor complexes that function as heterotetrameric, ligand-gated ion channels with high calcium permeability and voltage-dependent sensitivity to magnesium. Channel activation requires binding of the neurotransmitter glutamate to the epsilon subunit, glycine binding to the zeta subunit, plus membrane depolarization to eliminate channel inhibition by Mg(2+) (PubMed:1377365, PubMed:26912815). Sensitivity to glutamate and channel kinetics depend on the subunit composition (PubMed:137736
   6991..7579    +  misc_feature   WPRE: woodchuck hepatitis virus posttranscriptional regulatory element
   7638..7657    +  misc_feature   cPPT/CTS (fragment): central polypurine tract and central termination sequence of HIV-1
   7659..7892    +  LTR            3' LTR (ΔU3): self-inactivating 3' long terminal repeat (LTR) from HIV-1
   7964..8085    +  polyA_signal   SV40 poly(A) signal: SV40 polyadenylation signal
   8125..8260    +  rep_origin     SV40 ori: SV40 origin of replication
   8281..8299    -  promoter       T7 promoter: promoter for bacteriophage T7 RNA polymerase
   8307..8462    +  CDS            lacZα (fragment): LacZα fragment of β-galactosidase; lacZ fragment
   8467..8895    +  rep_origin     f1 ori (sequence partly withheld): f1 bacteriophage origin of replication; arrow indicates direction of (+) strand synthesis
   8948..9052    +  promoter       AmpR promoter: bla
   9053..9913    +  CDS            AmpR: β-lactamase; bla; confers resistance to ampicillin, carbenicillin, and related antibiotics
  10084..10672   +  rep_origin     ori: high-copy-number ColE1/pMB1/pBR322/pUC origin of replication
  10855..10947   +  CDS            lacI (fragment): lac repressor; lacI; The lac repressor binds to the lac operator to inhibit transcription in E. coli. This inhibition can be relieved by adding lactose or isopropyl-β-D-thiogalactopyranoside (IPTG).
  10960..10981   +  protein_bind   CAP binding site: CAP binding activates transcription in the presence of cAMP. E. coli catabolite activator protein
  10996..11026   +  promoter       lac promoter: promoter for the E. coli lac operon
  11030..11052   +  protein_bind   lac operator (fragment): The lac repressor binds to the lac operator to inhibit transcription in E. coli. This inhibition can be relieved by adding lactose or isopropyl-β-D-thiogalactopyranoside (IPTG). lac repressor encoded by lacI
  11095..11113   +  promoter       T3 promoter: promoter for bacteriophage T3 RNA polymerase
>Addgene plasmid #164794 | pJEP229-Lenti-TRE3G-4xMyc-GluN2B-WPRE-pA | addgene full sequence | sequence record 375671 | Addgene NGS Result
AATGTAGTCTTATGCAATACTCTTGTAGTCTTGCAACATGGTAACGATGAGTTAGCAACATGCCTTACAA
GGAGAGAAAAAGCACCGTGCATGCCGATTGGTGGAAGTAAGGTGGTACGATCGTGCCTTATTAGGAAGGC
AACAGACGGGTCTGACATGGATTGGACGAACCACTGAATTGCCGCATTGCAGAGATATTGTATTTAAGTG
CCTAGCTCGATACATAAACGGGTCTCTCTGGTTAGACCAGATCTGAGCCTGGGAGCTCTCTGGCTAACTA
GGGAACCCACTGCTTAAGCCTCAATAAAGCTTGCCTTGAGTGCTTCAAGTAGTGTGTGCCCGTCTGTTGT
GTGACTCTGGTAACTAGAGATCCCTCAGACCCTTTTAGTCAGTGTGGAAAATCTCTAGCAGTGGCGCCCG
AACAGGGACTTGAAAGCGAAAGGGAAACCAGAGGAGCTCTCTCGACGCAGGACTCGGCTTGCTGAAGCGC
GCACGGCAAGAGGCGAGGGGCGGCGACTGGTGAGTACGCCAAAAATTTTGACTAGCGGAGGCTAGAAGGA
GAGAGATGGGTGCGAGAGCGTCAGTATTAAGCGGGGGAGAATTAGATCGCGATGGGAAAAAATTCGGTTA
AGGCCAGGGGGAAAGAAAAAATATAAATTAAAACATATAGTATGGGCAAGCAGGGAGCTAGAACGATTCG
CAGTTAATCCTGGCCTGTTAGAAACATCAGAAGGCTGTAGACAAATACTGGGACAGCTACAACCATCCCT
TCAGACAGGATCAGAAGAACTTAGATCATTATATAATACAGTAGCAACCCTCTATTGTGTGCATCAAAGG
ATAGAGATAAAAGACACCAAGGAAGCTTTAGACAAGATAGAGGAAGAGCAAAACAAAAGTAAGACCACCG
CACAGCAAGCGGCCGCTGATCTTCAGACCTGGAGGAGGAGATATGAGGGACAATTGGAGAAGTGAATTAT
ATAAATATAAAGTAGTAAAAATTGAACCATTAGGAGTAGCACCCACCAAGGCAAAGAGAAGAGTGGTGCA
GAGAGAAAAAAGAGCAGTGGGAATAGGAGCTTTGTTCCTTGGGTTCTTGGGAGCAGCAGGAAGCACTATG
GGCGCAGCGTCAATGACGCTGACGGTACAGGCCAGACAATTATTGTCTGGTATAGTGCAGCAGCAGAACA
ATTTGCTGAGGGCTATTGAGGCGCAACAGCATCTGTTGCAACTCACAGTCTGGGGCATCAAGCAGCTCCA
GGCAAGAATCCTGGCTGTGGAAAGATACCTAAAGGATCAACAGCTCCTGGGGATTTGGGGTTGCTCTGGA
AAACTCATTTGCACCACTGCTGTGCCTTGGAATGCTAGTTGGAGTAATAAATCTCTGGAACAGATTTGGA
ATCACACGACCTGGATGGAGTGGGACAGAGAAATTAACAATTACACAAGCTTAATACACTCCTTAATTGA
AGAATCGCAAAACCAGCAAGAAAAGAATGAACAAGAATTATTGGAATTAGATAAATGGGCAAGTTTGTGG
AATTGGTTTAACATAACAAATTGGCTGTGGTATATAAAATTATTCATAATGATAGTAGGAGGCTTGGTAG
GTTTAAGAATAGTTTTTGCTGTACTTTCTATAGTGAATAGAGTTAGGCAGGGATATTCACCATTATCGTT
TCAGACCCACCTCCCAACCCCGAGGGGACCCGACAGGCCCGAAGGAATAGAAGAAGAAGGTGGAGAGAGA
GACAGAGACAGATCCATTCGATTAGTGAACGGATCTCGACGGTATCGGTTAACTTTTAAAAGAAAAGGGG
GGATTGGGGGGTACAGTGCAGGGGAAAGAATAGTAGACATAATAGCAACAGACATACAAACTAAAGAATT
ACAAAAACAAATTACAAAAATTCAAAATTTTATCGATACGCGTATCACGAGACTAGCCTCGAGTTGGCTT
TACTCCCTATCAGTGATAGAGAACGTATGAAGAGTTTACTCCCTATCAGTGATAGAGAACGTATGCAGAC
TTTACTCCCTATCAGTGATAGAGAACGTATAAGGAGTTTACTCCCTATCAGTGATAGAGAACGTATGACC
AGTTTACTCCCTATCAGTGATAGAGAACGTATCTACAGTTTACTCCCTATCAGTGATAGAGAACGTATAT
CCAGTTTACTCCCTATCAGTGATAGAGAACGTATAAGCTTTAGGCGTGTACGGTGGGCGCCTATAAAAGC
AGAGCTCGTTTAGTGAACCGTCAGATCGCCTGGAGCAATTCCACAACACTTTTGTCTTATACCAACTTTC
CGTACCACTTCCTACCCTCGTAAAGGATCCGCCGCCACCATGAAGCCCAGCGCAGAGTGCTGTTCTCCCA
AGTTCTGGTTGGTGTTGGCCGTCTTGGCCGTATCGGGCAGCAAAGCTCGTTCCCAAAAGAGCGCCCCCAG
CATCGGCATCGCTGTCATCCTCGTGGGCACTTCCGACGAAGTGGCCATAAAAGATGCCAACGGTGAACAA
AAGCTAATCTCCGAGGAAGACTTGAATGGGGAGCAGAAACTGATTTCTGAAGAGGATCTCAACGGCGAAC
AAAAGCTTATTTCTGAAGAGGATTTGAATGGAGAGCAGAAACTCATTTCCGAAGAGGATCTGCACGAGAA
AGATGACTTCCATCATCTCTCAGTAGTTCCCCGGGTGGAGCTGGTAGCCATGAACGAGACTGACCCAAAG
AGCATAATCACCCGCATCTGCGATCTTATGTCTGACCGGAAGATCCAGGGGGTGGTGTTCGCGGATGACA
CGGACCAGGAAGCCATCGCCCAGATCCTCGATTTCATTTCTGCTCAGACTCTCACCCCCATCCTGGGCAT
CCATGGGGGCTCATCTATGATAATGGCAGATAAGGATGAGTCCTCCATGTTCTTCCAGTTTGGCCCATCC
ATTGAACAGCAAGCTTCTGTCATGCTCAACATCATGGAAGAATACGACTGGTACATCTTCTCCATCGTCA
CCACCTACTTCCCCGGCTACCAGGACTTCGTGAACAAGATCCGCAGCACTATTGAGAACAGCTTTGTAGG
CTGGGAGCTCGAGGAAGTCCTCCTGCTAGACATGTCTCTAGACGATGGCGACTCTAAGATTCAGAATCAG
CTGAAGAAGCTGCAGAGCCCCATCATTCTCCTCTACTGCACAAAGGAAGAAGCCACCTACATCTTCGAAG
TAGCTAACTCAGTTGGGCTGACTGGCTACGGCTACACATGGATCGTGCCGAGTCTGGTGGCGGGGGATAC
AGACACGGTGCCTTCAGAGTTCCCCACGGGGCTCATCTCTGTGTCATATGACGAATGGGACTATGGCCTT
CCTGCCAGAGTGAGAGATGGGATTGCCATCATCACCACTGCTGCCTCGGACATGCTGTCCGAACACAGTT
TCATCCCTGAGCCCAAGAGCAGTTGCTACAACACCCACGAGAAGAGGATCTACCAGTCTAACATGCTGAA
TAGGTATCTGATCAACGTCACTTTTGAAGGGAGAAACCTGTCCTTCAGTGAAGATGGCTACCAGATGCAT
CCGAAGCTGGTGATAATCCTTCTGAACAAGGAGAGGAAGTGGGAGAGGGTGGGAAAATGGAAAGACAAGT
CCCTGCAGATGAAATACTACGTGTGGCCTCGAATGTGTCCAGAGACTGAAGAACAGGAAGATGACCATCT
GAGCATCGTTACCTTGGAGGAGGCACCGTTTGTCATTGTGGAAAGTGTGGACCCTCTCAGTGGGACCTGC
ATGCGGAATACAGTCCCGTGCCAGAAGCGCATCATCTCTGAGAATAAAACAGATGAGGAACCAGGCTACA
TCAAAAAATGCTGCAAGGGGTTTTGTATTGATATCCTTAAGAAAATTTCTAAGTCTGTGAAGTTCACCTA
TGACCTTTACCTGGTGACCAATGGCAAGCATGGAAAGAAAATCAACGGGACCTGGAACGGCATGATTGGT
GAGGTGGTCATGAAGAGGGCCTACATGGCAGTGGGATCACTAACTATCAATGAAGAACGGTCAGAGGTGG
TTGACTTCTCTGTGCCCTTCATAGAGACTGGCATCAGTGTCATGGTATCACGCAGCAATGGGACTGTGTC
ACCTTCTGCCTTCTTAGAGCCATTCAGTGCTGACGTGTGGGTGATGATGTTTGTGATGCTGCTCATTGTC
TCTGCTGTAGCTGTCTTTGTCTTTGAATACTTCAGCCCTGTGGGTTACAACCGGTGCCTAGCTGATGGCA
GAGAGCCAGGCGGCCCATCTTTCACCATCGGCAAAGCGATTTGGTTACTCTGGGGTCTGGTGTTTAACAA
CTCCGTACCTGTGCAGAACCCAAAGGGGACCACCTCCAAGATCATGGTGTCAGTGTGGGCCTTCTTTGCT
GTCATTTTCCTGGCCAGCTACACTGCCAACTTAGCCGCCTTCATGATCCAAGAGGAGTATGTGGACCAGG
TTTCCGGCCTGAGTGACAAGAAGTTCCAGAGACCTAATGACTTCTCACCCCCTTTCCGCTTTGGGACTGT
GCCCAATGGCAGCACAGAGAGGAATATCCGTAATAACTATGCAGAAATGCATGCCTACATGGGAAAGTTC
AACCAAAGGGGTGTAGATGATGCCTTGCTCTCCCTGAAAACAGGGAAACTTGATGCATTCATCTACGATG
CAGCCGTGCTCAACTACATGGCTGGAAGAGACGAAGGCTGCAAGCTGGTGACCATTGGCAGTGGCAAGGT
CTTTGCTTCTACGGGCTATGGCATTGCTATCCAAAAAGACTCTGGTTGGAAACGCCAGGTGGACCTTGCT
ATCCTGCAGCTGTTTGGAGATGGGGAGATGGAAGAACTGGAAGCTCTCTGGCTCACTGGCATTTGCCACA
ATGAGAAGAATGAGGTTATGAGCAGCCAGCTGGACATTGACAACATGGCGGGCGTCTTCTATATGTTGGG
GGCAGCCATGGCTCTCAGCCTCATCACCTTCATCTGTGAACATCTCTTCTATTGGCAGTTCCGACATTGC
TTCATGGGTGTCTGTTCTGGCAAGCCTGGCATGGTCTTCTCCATCAGCAGAGGTATCTACAGCTGTATCC
ACGGAGTAGCTATAGAGGAGCGCCAATCCGTGATGAACTCCCCCACTGCCACCATGAACAACACACACTC
CAATATCCTACGCTTGCTCCGAACGGCCAAAAACATGGCCAACCTGTCTGGAGTCAACGGCTCCCCCCAG
AGTGCCCTGGACTTCATCCGCCGTGAGTCCTCTGTCTATGACATCTCTGAGCATCGCCGCAGCTTCACGC
ATTCAGACTGCAAGTCGTACAATAACCCACCCTGTGAGGAAAACCTGTTCAGTGACTACATTAGTGAGGT
AGAGAGAACATTTGGCAACCTGCAGCTGAAGGACAGCAATGTGTACCAAGACCACTATCACCATCACCAC
CGGCCCCACAGCATCGGCAGCACCAGCTCCATTGATGGGCTCTATGACTGTGACAACCCACCCTTTACCA
CCCAGCCCAGGTCAATCAGCAAGAAACCCCTGGACATTGGCCTGCCCTCCTCCAAACACAGCCAGCTCAG
CGACCTGTACGGCAAGTTCTCTTTCAAGAGTGACCGCTACAGTGGCCATGATGACTTGATTCGATCGGAT
GTCTCAGACATCTCCACGCATACTGTCACCTATGGCAACATCGAGGGCAACGCAGCCAAGAGGAGGAAGC
AGCAATATAAGGACAGTCTAAAGAAGCGGCCAGCCTCGGCCAAATCTAGGAGGGAGTTTGATGAAATCGA
GCTGGCCTACCGTCGCCGACCACCCCGCTCCCCAGACCACAAGCGCTACTTCAGGGACAAAGAAGGGCTC
CGAGACTTCTACCTGGACCAGTTCCGAACAAAGGAGAACTCGCCTCACTGGGAGCACGTGGACTTAACTG
ACATTTACAAAGAACGTAGTGATGACTTCAAGCGAGATTCGGTCAGTGGAGGCGGGCCCTGTACCAACAG
GTCTCACCTTAAACACGGAACAGGCGATAAGCACGGAGTGGTAGGCGGGGTGCCTGCTCCTTGGGAGAAG
AACCTGACCAATGTGGATTGGGAGGATAGGTCTGGGGGCAACTTCTGCCGCAGCTGTCCCTCCAAGCTGC
ACAATTACTCCTCTACGGTGGCAGGGCAAAACTCGGGCCGGCAGGCCTGCATCAGGTGTGAGGCCTGCAA
GAAGGCTGGCAACCTGTATGACATCAGCGAGGACAACTCCCTGCAGGAACTGGACCAGCCGGCTGCCCCT
GTGGCTGTGTCATCCAACGCCTCCACCACCAAGTACCCTCAAAGCCCGACTAATTCCAAGGCCCAGAAGA
AGAATCGGAACAAACTGCGCCGGCAGCACTCCTACGACACCTTCGTGGACCTGCAGAAGGAGGAGGCCGC
CTTGGCCCCACGCAGCGTGAGCCTGAAAGACAAGGGCCGATTCATGGATGGGAGCCCCTACGCCCATATG
TTTGAGATGCCAGCTGGTGAGAGCTCCTTTGCCAACAAGTCCTCAGTGACCACTGCCGGACACCATCACA
ACAATCCCGGCAGCGGCTACATGCTCAGCAAGTCGCTCTACCCTGACCGGGTCACGCAAAACCCTTTCAT
CCCCACTTTTGGGGATGATCAGTGCTTGCTTCACGGCAGCAAATCCTACTTCTTCAGGCAGCCCACGGTG
GCAGGGGCGTCGAAAACAAGGCCGGACTTCCGGGCCCTTGTCACCAATAAGCCAGTGGTGTCGGCCCTTC
ATGGGGCTGTGCCAGGTCGTTTCCAGAAGGACATTTGTATAGGGAACCAGTCCAACCCCTGTGTGCCTAA
CAACAAAAACCCCAGGGCTTTCAATGGCTCCAGCAATGGACATGTTTATGAGAAACTTTCTAGTATTGAG
TCTGATGTCTGAGTGAGGGGAATTGATCCGGTACCCGCGTACCGGTTAGTAATGATCGACAATCAACCTC
TGGATTACAAAATTTGTGAAAGATTGACTGGTATTCTTAACTATGTTGCTCCTTTTACGCTATGTGGATA
CGCTGCTTTAATGCCTTTGTATCATGCTATTGCTTCCCGTATGGCTTTCATTTTCTCCTCCTTGTATAAA
TCCTGGTTGCTGTCTCTTTATGAGGAGTTGTGGCCCGTTGTCAGGCAACGTGGCGTGGTGTGCACTGTGT
TTGCTGACGCAACCCCCACTGGTTGGGGCATTGCCACCACCTGTCAGCTCCTTTCCGGGACTTTCGCTTT
CCCCCTCCCTATTGCCACGGCGGAACTCATCGCCGCCTGCCTTGCCCGCTGCTGGACAGGGGCTCGGCTG
TTGGGCACTGACAATTCCGTGGTGTTGTCGGGGAAGCTGACGTCCTTTCCATGGCTGCTCGCCTGTGTTG
CCACCTGGATTCTGCGCGGGACGTCCTTCTGCTACGTCCCTTCGGCCCTCAATCCAGCGGACCTTCCTTC
CCGCGGCCTGCTGCCGGCTCTGCGGCCTCTTCCGCGTCTTCGCCTTCGCCCGCAGACGAGTCGGATCTCC
CTTTGGGCCGCCTCCCCGCCTGGCGATGGTACCTTTAAGACCAATGACTTACAAGGCAGCTGTAGATCTT
AGCCACTTTTTAAAAGAAAAGGGGGGACTGGAAGGGCTAATTCACTCCCAACGAAGACAAGATCTGCTTT
TTGCTTGTACTGGGTCTCTCTGGTTAGACCAGATCTGAGCCTGGGAGCTCTCTGGCTAACTAGGGAACCC
ACTGCTTAAGCCTCAATAAAGCTTGCCTTGAGTGCTTCAAGTAGTGTGTGCCCGTCTGTTGTGTGACTCT
GGTAACTAGAGATCCCTCAGACCCTTTTAGTCAGTGTGGAAAATCTCTAGCAGTAGTAGTTCATGTCATC
TTATTATTCAGTATTTATAACTTGCAAAGAAATGAATATCAGAGAGTGAGAGGAACTTGTTTATTGCAGC
TTATAATGGTTACAAATAAAGCAATAGCATCACAAATTTCACAAATAAAGCATTTTTTTCACTGCATTCT
AGTTGTGGTTTGTCCAAACTCATCAATGTATCTTATCATGTCTGGCTCTAGCTATCCCGCCCCTAACTCC
GCCCATCCCGCCCCTAACTCCGCCCAGTTCCGCCCATTCTCCGCCCCATGGCTGACTAATTTTTTTTATT
TATGCAGAGGCCGAGGCCGCCTCGGCCTCTGAGCTATTCCAGAAGTAGTGAGGAGGCTTTTTTGGAGGCC
TAGGGACGTACCCAATTCGCCCTATAGTGAGTCGTATTACGCGCGCTCACTGGCCGTCGTTTTACAACGT
CGTGACTGGGAAAACCCTGGCGTTACCCAACTTAATCGCCTTGCAGCACATCCCCCTTTCGCCAGCTGGC
GTAATAGCGAAGAGGCCCGCACCGATCGCCCTTCCCAACAGTTGCGCAGCCTGAATGGCGAATGGG
[124 nt withheld, positions 8467-8590]
C
[91 nt withheld, positions 8592-8682]
A
[49 nt withheld, positions 8684-8732]
CCTTTGACGTTGGAGTCCACGTTCTTT
[37 nt withheld, positions 8760-8796]
ACCCTATCTCGGTCTATTCTTTTGATTTATAAGGGATTTTGCCGATTTCGGCCTATTGGTTAAAAAATGA
GCTGATTTAACAAAAATTTAACGCGAATTTTAACAAAATATTAACGCTTACAATTTAGGTGGCACTTTTC
GGGGAAATGTGCGCGGAACCCCTATTTGTTTATTTTTCTAAATACATTCAAATATGTATCCGCTCATGAG
ACAATAACCCTGATAAATGCTTCAATAATATTGAAAAAGGAAGAGTATGAGTATTCAACATTTCCGTGTC
GCCCTTATTCCCTTTTTTGCGGCATTTTGCCTTCCTGTTTTTGCTCACCCAGAAACGCTGGTGAAAGTAA
AAGATGCTGAAGATCAGTTGGGTGCACGAGTGGGTTACATCGAACTGGATCTCAACAGCGGTAAGATCCT
TGAGAGTTTTCGCCCCGAAGAACGTTTTCCAATGATGAGCACTTTTAAAGTTCTGCTATGTGGCGCGGTA
TTATCCCGTATTGACGCCGGGCAAGAGCAACTCGGTCGCCGCATACACTATTCTCAGAATGACTTGGTTG
AGTACTCACCAGTCACAGAAAAGCATCTTACGGATGGCATGACAGTAAGAGAATTATGCAGTGCTGCCAT
AACCATGAGTGATAACACTGCGGCCAACTTACTTCTGACAACGATCGGAGGACCGAAGGAGCTAACCGCT
TTTTTGCACAACATGGGGGATCATGTAACTCGCCTTGATCGTTGGGAACCGGAGCTGAATGAAGCCATAC
CAAACGACGAGCGTGACACCACGATGCCTGTAGCAATGGCAACAACGTTGCGCAAACTATTAACTGGCGA
ACTACTTACTCTAGCTTCCCGGCAACAATTAATAGACTGGATGGAGGCGGATAAAGTTGCAGGACCACTT
CTGCGCTCGGCCCTTCCGGCTGGCTGGTTTATTGCTGATAAATCTGGAGCCGGTGAGCGTGGGTCTCGCG
GTATCATTGCAGCACTGGGGCCAGATGGTAAGCCCTCCCGTATCGTAGTTATCTACACGACGGGGAGTCA
GGCAACTATGGATGAACGAAATAGACAGATCGCTGAGATAGGTGCCTCACTGATTAAGCATTGGTAACTG
TCAGACCAAGTTTACTCATATATACTTTAGATTGATTTAAAACTTCATTTTTAATTTAAAAGGATCTAGG
TGAAGATCCTTTTTGATAATCTCATGACCAAAATCCCTTAACGTGAGTTTTCGTTCCACTGAGCGTCAGA
CCCCGTAGAAAAGATCAAAGGATCTTCTTGAGATCCTTTTTTTCTGCGCGTAATCTGCTGCTTGCAAACA
AAAAAACCACCGCTACCAGCGGTGGTTTGTTTGCCGGATCAAGAGCTACCAACTCTTTTTCCGAAGGTAA
CTGGCTTCAGCAGAGCGCAGATACCAAATACTGTTCTTCTAGTGTAGCCGTAGTTAGGCCACCACTTCAA
GAACTCTGTAGCACCGCCTACATACCTCGCTCTGCTAATCCTGTTACCAGTGGCTGCTGCCAGTGGCGAT
AAGTCGTGTCTTACCGGGTTGGACTCAAGACGATAGTTACCGGATAAGGCGCAGCGGTCGGGCTGAACGG
GGGGTTCGTGCACACAGCCCAGCTTGGAGCGAACGACCTACACCGAACTGAGATACCTACAGCGTGAGCT
ATGAGAAAGCGCCACGCTTCCCGAAGGGAGAAAGGCGGACAGGTATCCGGTAAGCGGCAGGGTCGGAACA
GGAGAGCGCACGAGGGAGCTTCCAGGGGGAAACGCCTGGTATCTTTATAGTCCTGTCGGGTTTCGCCACC
TCTGACTTGAGCGTCGATTTTTGTGATGCTCGTCAGGGGGGCGGAGCCTATGGAAAAACGCCAGCAACGC
GGCCTTTTTACGGTTCCTGGCCTTTTGCTGGCCTTTTGCTCACATGTTCTTTCCTGCGTTATCCCCTGAT
TCTGTGGATAACCGTATTACCGCCTTTGAGTGAGCTGATACCGCTCGCCGCAGCCGAACGACCGAGCGCA
GCGAGTCAGTGAGCGAGGAAGCGGAAGAGCGCCCAATACGCAAACCGCCTCTCCCCGCGCGTTGGCCGAT
TCATTAATGCAGCTGGCACGACAGGTTTCCCGACTGGAAAGCGGGCAGTGAGCGCAACGCAATTAATGTG
AGTTAGCTCACTCATTAGGCACCCCAGGCTTTACACTTTATGCTTCCGGCTCGTATGTTGTGTGGAATTG
TGAGCGGATAACAATTTCACACAGGAAACAGCTATGACCATGATTACGCCAAGCGCGCAATTAACCCTCA
CTAAAGGGAACAAAAGCTGGAGCTGCAAGCTT
